Addgene plasmid #130195: pRDAX-VALENTIA-014 EB3-mVenus//BsaI
Purpose: EMMA Kit # 1000000119 extension
Depositing lab: Gary Lewin. Depositing organization: Max-Delbrueck-Centrum fuer Molekulare Medizin (MDC).
Backbone
  Vector backbone: custom built
  Vector type: Synthetic Biology
Growth in bacteria
  Bacterial resistance: Ampicillin, 100 μg/mL
  Growth temperature: 37°C
  Growth strain: DH5alpha
  Copy number: High Copy
Gene/Insert
  Gene/Insert name: EB3-mVenus
  Species: M. musculus (mouse)
  Cloning method: Restriction Enzyme; 5′ cloning site unknown (unknown if destroyed); 3′ cloning site unknown (unknown if destroyed)
Terms and licenses: Academic/Nonprofit Terms; Industry Terms: Not Available to Industry
How to cite: pRDAX-VALENTIA-014 EB3-mVenus//BsaI was a gift from Gary Lewin (Addgene plasmid # 130195 ; http://n2t.net/addgene:130195 ; RRID:Addgene_130195)
