[The description below was written by a language model from this plasmid's Addgene catalogue record and pLannotate feature annotations shown in this document.]
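Description:
pRDAX-VALENTIA-014 EB3-mVenus//BsaI is a custom-built synthetic biology plasmid of about 5.2 kb, deposited as an extension to the EMMA modular mammalian assembly kit. It is propagated in E. coli as a high-copy plasmid through a ColE1/pUC-type origin and selected with ampicillin. The β-lactamase gene is annotated as being driven by a cat promoter. The bacterial maintenance module is insulated by short transcription terminators (T3Te, T7Te and the bidirectional tonB terminator), an arrangement common in designed backbones that limits read-through between the origin, the marker and the cargo.

The payload is a complete mammalian expression unit. A CMV immediate-early enhancer joined to the chicken β-actin promoter, the core of a CAG-type hybrid promoter, gives strong constitutive transcription. It drives an open reading frame for EB3 (MAPRE3), a microtubule plus-end tracking protein, followed closely by mVenus, a monomeric yellow fluorescent protein, and an SV40 polyadenylation signal. The short gap between the two coding features is consistent with a C-terminal fusion joined by a linker. The catalogue lists the insert species as mouse, whereas the automated annotation matched the human Swiss-Prot entry, which probably reflects the high conservation of this protein.

EB3–fluorescent protein fusions are widely used to visualise growing microtubule plus ends as moving comets in live cells, but the record gives no purpose beyond the kit extension. The "//BsaI" in the name suggests a connection to BsaI-based Golden Gate assembly, though no such sites are annotated and the cloning sites are recorded as unknown. A stretch of roughly 800 nt between the poly(A) signal and the T3Te terminator carries no annotation.
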