Features (pLannotate 1.2.2; 11 found; start..end, strand, type, name):
    158..537     +  enhancer       CMV enhancer: human cytomegalovirus immediate early enhancer
    539..814     +  promoter       chicken β-actin promoter: No description available
    840..1682    +  CDS            MAPRE3: MARE3_HUMAN - Experimental evidence at protein level: Swiss-Prot protein existence level 1. Plus-end tracking protein (+TIP) that binds to the plus-end of microtubules and regulates the dynamics of the microtubule cytoskeleton. Promotes microtubule growth. May be involved in spindle function by stabilizing microtubules and anchoring them at centrosomes. Also acts as a regulator of minus-end microtubule organization: interacts with the complex formed by AKAP9 and PDE4DIP, leading to recruit CAMSAP2 to the Golgi apparatus, thereby tethering non- centrosomal minus-end microtubules to the Golgi, a
   1707..2420    +  CDS            mVenus: mVenus is a basic (constitutively fluorescent) yellow fluorescent protein published in 2006, derived from Aequorea victoria. It is reported to be a rapidly-maturing monomer with moderate acid sensitivity.
   2544..2665    +  polyA_signal   SV40 poly(A) signal: SV40 polyadenylation signal
   3466..3495    +  terminator     T3Te terminator: phage T3 early transcription terminator
   3517..4104    +  rep_origin     ori: high-copy-number ColE1/pMB1/pBR322/pUC origin of replication
   4116..4143    -  terminator     T7Te terminator: phage T7 early transcription terminator
   4167..5027    -  CDS            AmpR: β-lactamase; bla; confers resistance to ampicillin, carbenicillin, and related antibiotics
   5028..5130    -  promoter       cat promoter: promoter of the E. coli cat gene encoding chloramphenicol acetyltransferase
   5131..2       -  terminator     tonB terminator (across the origin): bidirectional E. coli tonB-P14 transcription terminator
>Addgene plasmid #130195 | pRDAX-VALENTIA-014 EB3-mVenus//BsaI | addgene full sequence | sequence record 273425 | Addgene NGS Result
CTTTCTGCTATGGAGGTCAGGTATGATTTAAAGGTCTCATAGGTCTTGTATTCAGTCTCGCACTTTAGAC
ATGGTCTTCTGCTGCCCGTGGTCCTCTATTCGTCGGATGTTCTGTCGATTCTTCCTGTCTATCTGGACTG
GATCTGATATCATCGTCGACATTGATTATTGACTAGTTATTAATAGTAATCAATTACGGGGTCATTAGTT
CATAGCCCATATATGGAGTTCCGCGTTACATAACTTACGGTAAATGGCCCGCCTGGCTGACCGCCCAACG
ACCCCCGCCCATTGACGTCAATAATGACGTATGTTCCCATAGTAACGCCAATAGGGACTTTCCATTGACG
TCAATGGGTGGAGTATTTACGGTAAACTGCCCACTTGGCAGTACATCAAGTGTATCATATGCCAAGTACG
CCCCCTATTGACGTCAATGACGGTAAATGGCCCGCCTGGCATTATGCCCAGTACATGACCTTATGGGACT
TTCCTACTTGGCAGTACATCTACGTATTAGTCATCGCTATTACCATGGTCGAGGTGAGCCCCACGTTCTG
CTTCACTCTCCCCATCTCCCCCCCCTCCCCACCCCCAATTTTGTATTTATTTATTTTTTAATTATTTTGT
GCAGCGATGGGGGCGGGGGGGGGGGGGGCGCGCGCCAGGCGGGGCGGGGCGGGGCGRGGGGCGGGGCGGG
GCGAGGCGGAGAGGTGCGGCGGCAGCCAATCAGAGCGGCGCGCTCCGAAAGTTTCCTTTTATGGCGAGGC
GGCGGCGGCGGCGGCCCTATAAAAAGCGAAGCGCGCGGCGGGCGGGAGTCGCTGCGTTGGGACGCCACCA
TGGCCGTGAACGTGTACTCAACCAGCGTAACAAGCGAGAATCTGTCAAGGCACGACATGTTGGCTTGGGT
GAACGATTCCCTTCATCTGAACTACACCAAAATCGAACAGCTGTGCTCTGGAGCTGCCTATTGCCAGTTT
ATGGACATGCTCTTTCCCGGATGTGTGCACCTTCGGAAAGTCAAATTCCAGGCAAAACTGGAACATGAGT
ATATCCACAACTTTAAGGTTCTGCAAGCAGCTTTTAAGAAGATGGGCGTGGACAAGATCATCCCGGTGGA
AAAGCTCGTGAAAGGGAAGTTTCAGGACAATTTCGAGTTCATTCAGTGGTTCAAGAAGTTCTTTGACGCC
AACTATGATGGGAAAGATTACAATCCACTGCTTGCCAGACAGGGACAGGATGTCGCACCGCCACCCAATC
CTGGCGACCAGATCTTCAACAAGAGCAAGAAACTGATTGGGACAGCGGTTCCACAACGTACTTCCCCTAC
TGGCCCCAAGAACATGCAGACGTCTGGCAGACTGAGCAATGTTGCTCCACCCTGTATACTCCGCAAGAAT
CCACCTAGTGCTCGAAATGGCGGTCATGAGACAGATGCCCAGATACTGGAGCTCAACCAACAGCTGGTAG
ACCTGAAACTGACCGTCGACGGATTGGAGAAAGAGAGGGACTTCTACTTCTCCAAGTTGCGGGATATAGA
GCTCATTTGCCAGGAACACGAGAGCGAAAACTCTCCCGTCATCAGTGGTATCATCGGTATTCTGTATGCC
ACTGAAGAAGGGTTTGCACCTCCTGAAGATGACGAAATTGAGGAGCACCAACAGGAGGATCAAGACGAGT
ACCTGGATGGCGGGTCAGGCGGCAGCGTGTCAAAGGGAGAAGAGTTGTTTACCGGTGTTGTTCCCATACT
GGTGGAACTGGATGGTGACGTCAATGGACACAAGTTTAGCGTTTCTGGCGAAGGAGAAGGCGATGCTACC
TATGGCAAACTGACCCTCAAACTGATCTGTACGACTGGAAAGTTGCCTGTACCTTGGCCAACACTGGTCA
CAACCTTGGGCTATGGGCTGCAATGCTTTGCCCGTTATCCTGATCACATGAAGCAACATGACTTCTTTAA
GTCTGCTATGCCAGAGGGATATGTGCAGGAACGGACTATCTTCTTCAAGGACGACGGCAACTACAAGACG
AGAGCTGAGGTGAAATTTGAGGGTGACACACTGGTGAATCGCATAGAGCTGAAAGGCATCGACTTCAAAG
AAGATGGGAATATTCTCGGGCATAAACTCGAGTACAACTACAATTCCCACAACGTGTACATCACTGCCGA
TAAGCAGAAGAATGGGATTAAGGCGAACTTCAAGATCCGACACAACATCGAGGATGGTGGGGTCCAGCTT
GCCGACCATTATCAGCAGAACACACCCATTGGGGATGGACCAGTCCTGTTGCCGGATAACCACTACCTCA
GTTACCAGAGCAAACTGTCCAAAGATCCCAATGAGAAGAGGGACCATATGGTACTGCTCGAATTCGTGAC
TGCAGCAGGCATTACCCTTGGGATGGATGAACTTTATAAGTCAGGCTCTGATTAAGGCGCCAGGTACATC
TCCAATACGGCGTCTTGCATAGAGAACACGATTAGCACACCGGTTACCCACGTGATGCCCGAACGGACCC
ATGTCATGCCAGAGCGCACTGGTAACTTGTTTATTGCAGCTTATAATGGTTACAAATAAAGCAATAGCAT
CACAAATTTCACAAATAAAGCATTTTTTTCACTGCATTCTAGTTGTGGTTTGTCCAAACTCATCAATGTA
TCTTATCATGTCTGTCGTCGAATTCGAGTTGGCGCGCCTGTCATTCTAAATCTCTCTTTCAGCCTAAAGC
TTTTTCCCCGTATCCCCCCAGGTGTCTGCAGGCTCAAAGAGCAGCGAGAAGCGTTCAGAGGAAAGCGATC
CCGTGCCACCTTCCCCGTGCCCGGGCTGTCCCCGCACGCTGCCGGCTCGGGGATGCGGGGGGAGCGCCGG
ACCGGAGCGGAGCCCCGGGCGGCTCGCTGCTGCCCCCTAGCGGGGGAGGGACGTAATTACATCCCTGGGG
GCTTTGGGAGGGGGCTGTCCCCGTGAGCTCCCAGGCGCGCCTGTCATTCTAAATCTCTCTTTCAGCCTAA
AGCTTTTTCCCCGTATCCCCCCAGGTGTCTGCAGGCTCAAAGAGCAGCGAGAAGCGTTCAGAGGAAAGCG
ATCCCGTGCCACCTTCCCCGTGCCCGGGCTGTCCCCGCACGCTGCCGGCTCGGGGATGCGGGGGGAGCGC
CGGACCGGAGCGGAGCCCCGGGCGGCTCGCTGCTGCCCCCTAGCGGGGGAGGGACGTAATTACATCCCTG
GGGGCTTTGGGGGGGGGCTGTCCCCGTGAGCTCCCAGGCGCGCCAACTCGGTACCTCACCCGATTCTCAT
CATGGAGACACATCAGGACATCTCCAATACCGCCATGGAAACGCACCAAGATGCGACTGCTCTTCTGCCA
GTGACGGCATTCGTCTGCAAGATTAACGGCATACAGAAAGAAACGATGAGACCCATTCAGGACGAGCCTC
AGACTCCAGCGTAACTGGACTGCAATCAACTCACTGGCTCACCTTCACGGGTGGGCCTTTCTTCGGTAGA
AAATCAAAGGATCTTCTTGAGATCCTTTTTTTCTGCGCGTAATCTGCTGCTTGCAAACAAAAAAACCACC
GCTACCAGCGGTGGTTTGTTTGCCGGATCAAGAGCTACCAACTCTTTTTCCGAGGTAACTGGCTTCAGCA
GAGCGCAGATACCAAATACTGTTCTTCTAGTGTAGCCGTAGTTAGGCCACCACTTCAAGAACTCTGTAGC
ACCGCCTACATACCTCGCTCTGCTAATCCTGTTACCAGTGGCTGCTGCCAGTGGCGATAAGTCGTGTCTT
ACCGGGTTGGACTCAAGACGATAGTTACCGGATAAGGCGCAGCGGTCGGGCTGAACGGGGGGTTCGTGCA
CACAGCCCAGCTTGGAGCGAACGACCTACACCGAACTGAGATACCTACAGCGTGAGCTATGAGAAAGCGC
CACGCTTCCCGAAGGGAGAAAGGCGGACAGGTATCCGGTAAGCGGCAGGGTCGGAACAGGAGAGCGCACG
AGGGAGCTTCCAGGGGGAAACGCCTGGTATCTTTATAGTCCTGTCGGGTTTCGCCACCTCTGACTTGAGC
ATCGATTTTTGTGATGCTCGTCAGGGGGGCGGAGCCTATGGAAAAACGCCAGCAACGCAGAAAGGCCCAC
CCGAAGGTGAGCCAGGTGATTACATTTGGGCCCTCATTACCAATGCTTAATCAGTGAGGCACCTATCTCA
GCGATCTGTCTATTTCGTTCATCCATAGTTGCCTGACTCCCCGTCGTGTAGATAACTACGATGCGGGAGG
GCTTACCATCTGGCCCCAGTGCTGCAATGATACCGCGAGAACCACGCTCACCGGCTCCAGATTTATCAGC
AATAAACCAGCCAGCCGGGAGGGCCGAGCGCAGAAGTGATCCTGCAACTTTATCCGCCTCCATCCAGTCT
ATTAATTGTTGCCGGGAAGCTAGAGTAAGTAGTTCGCCAGTTAATAGTTTGCGCAACGTTGTTGCCATTG
CTACAGGCATCGTGGTGTCACGCTCGTCGTTTGGTATGGCTTCATTCAGCTCCGGTTCCCAACGATCAAG
GCGAGTTACATGATCCCCCATGTTGTGCAAAAAAGCGGTTAGCTCCTTCGGTCCTCCGATCGTTGCCAGA
AGTAAGTTGGCCGCAGTGTTATCACTCATGGTTATGGCAGCACTGCATAATTCTCTTACTGTCATGCCAT
CCGTGAGATGCTTTTCTGTGACTGGTGAGTACTCAACCAAGTCATTCTGAGAATAGTGTATGCGGCGACC
GAGTTGCTCTTGCCCGGCGTCAATACGGGATAATACCGCGCCACATAGCAGAACTTTAAAAGTGCTCATC
ATTGGAAAACGTTCTTCGGGGCGTAAACTCTCAAGGATCTTACCGCTGTTGAGATCCAGTTCGATGTAAC
CCACTCGTGCACCCAACTGATCTTCAGCATCTTTTACTTTCACCAGCGTTTCTGGGTGAGCAAAAACAGG
AAGGCAAAATGCCGCAAAAAAGGGAATAAGGGCGACACGGAAATGTTGAATACTCATTTTAGCTTCCTTA
GCTCCTGAAAATCTCGATAACTCAAAAAATACGCCCGGTAGTGATCTTATTTCATTATGGTGAAAGTTGG
AACCTCTTACGTGCCGATCAAGTCAAAAGCCTCCGGTCGGAGGCTTTTGA
